Addgene plasmid #188923: pBS-SKII-3XHA-fCLIP-Kan
Purpose: Integration cassette to create C-terminal fusions for fluorescent tagging
Depositing lab: Stephen Buratowski. Depositing organization: Harvard Medical School. Publication: A set of Saccharomyces cerevisiae integration vectors for fluorescent dye labeling of proteins. Baek I, Le SN, Jeon J, Chun Y, Reed C, Buratowski S. G3 (Bethesda). 2022 Aug 9. pii: 6659097. doi: 10.1093/g3journal/jkac201. PubMed 35944214.
Backbone
  Vector backbone: pBlueScript II SK (+)
  Vector type: Yeast Expression
  Selectable markers: Neomycin (select with G418)
Growth in bacteria
  Bacterial resistance: Ampicillin, 100 μg/mL
  Growth temperature: 37°C
  Growth strain: DH5alpha
  Copy number: High Copy
Gene/Insert
  Gene/Insert name: 3XHA-fCLIP-Kan
  Species: Synthetic
  Cloning method: Gibson Cloning
Terms and licenses: Academic/Nonprofit Terms; Industry Terms: Not Available to Industry
How to cite: pBS-SKII-3XHA-fCLIP-Kan was a gift from Stephen Buratowski (Addgene plasmid # 188923 ; http://n2t.net/addgene:188923 ; RRID:Addgene_188923)
