[The description below was written by a language model from this plasmid's Addgene catalogue record and pLannotate feature annotations shown in this document.]
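Description:
pBS-SKII-3XHA-fCLIP-Kan is a 5,076-nt tagging-cassette plasmid built on pBluescript II SK(+) and intended as a source of DNA for chromosomal integration in Saccharomyces cerevisiae. In E. coli it is maintained at high copy from the ColE1/pUC-type origin and selected with ampicillin through the bla gene and its promoter. The backbone also retains the f1 phage origin, the lac promoter/operator region with a lacZα fragment, and the T3 and T7 promoters flanking what remains of the multiple cloning site. No yeast replication origin or centromere is annotated, consistent with use as an integration template rather than an episomal expression vector.

The synthetic insert, assembled by Gibson cloning between the two MCS remnants, lies on the reverse strand and reads in the order 3xHA, CLIP-tag, kanMX. The three tandem HA epitopes allow immunodetection or immunoprecipitation. The CLIP-tag, here annotated as the fast-reacting variant (the "fCLIP" of the name), is an engineered O6-alkylguanine-DNA alkyltransferase that reacts covalently with benzylcytosine derivatives, so a fusion protein can be labelled with a chosen fluorescent dye. No promoter is annotated upstream of the tag coding sequence. This fits the stated purpose of creating C-terminal fusions, in which the tag is joined in frame to the end of an endogenous gene and expressed from that gene's own promoter. The downstream kanMX module provides G418 selection of yeast integrants. The record does not describe how the cassette is targeted to a locus or which linker or terminator sequences accompany the tag.
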