Features (pLannotate 1.2.2; 16 found; start..end, strand, type, name):
     10..114     +  promoter       AmpR promoter: bla
    115..975     +  CDS            AmpR: β-lactamase; bla; confers resistance to ampicillin, carbenicillin, and related antibiotics
   1146..1734    +  rep_origin     ori: high-copy-number ColE1/pMB1/pBR322/pUC origin of replication
   1917..2009    +  CDS            lacI (fragment): lac repressor; lacI; The lac repressor binds to the lac operator to inhibit transcription in E. coli. This inhibition can be relieved by adding lactose or isopropyl-β-D-thiogalactopyranoside (IPTG).
   2022..2043    +  protein_bind   CAP binding site: CAP binding activates transcription in the presence of cAMP. E. coli catabolite activator protein
   2058..2088    +  promoter       lac promoter: promoter for the E. coli lac operon
   2096..2112    +  protein_bind   lac operator: The lac repressor binds to the lac operator to inhibit transcription in E. coli. This inhibition can be relieved by adding lactose or isopropyl-β-D-thiogalactopyranoside (IPTG). lac repressor encoded by lacI
   2157..2175    +  promoter       T3 promoter: promoter for bacteriophage T3 RNA polymerase
   2188..2225    +  misc_feature   MCS (fragment): pBluescript multiple cloning site
   2249..3605    -  gene           kanMX: yeast selectable marker conferring kanamycin resistance (Wach et al., 1994)
   3663..4208    -  CDS            CLIP-tag™: human O6-alkylguanine-DNA-alkyltransferase variant that forms covalent bonds with benzylcytosine derivatives fast-reacting variant, optimized for mammalian expression
   4239..4328    -  CDS            3xHA: three tandem HA epitope tags
   4362..4410    +  misc_feature   MCS (fragment): pBluescript multiple cloning site
   4419..4437    -  promoter       T7 promoter: promoter for bacteriophage T7 RNA polymerase
   4445..4600    +  CDS            lacZα (fragment): LacZα fragment of β-galactosidase; lacZ fragment
   4605..5033    +  rep_origin     f1 ori (sequence partly withheld): f1 bacteriophage origin of replication; arrow indicates direction of (+) strand synthesis
>Addgene plasmid #188923 | pBS-SKII-3XHA-fCLIP-Kan | addgene full sequence | sequence record 371310 | Addgene NGS Result
GGAAATGTGCGCGGAACCCCTATTTGTTTATTTTTCTAAATACATTCAAATATGTATCCGCTCATGAGAC
AATAACCCTGATAAATGCTTCAATAATATTGAAAAAGGAAGAGTATGAGTATTCAACATTTCCGTGTCGC
CCTTATTCCCTTTTTTGCGGCATTTTGCCTTCCTGTTTTTGCTCACCCAGAAACGCTGGTGAAAGTAAAA
GATGCTGAAGATCAGTTGGGTGCACGAGTGGGTTACATCGAACTGGATCTCAACAGCGGTAAGATCCTTG
AGAGTTTTCGCCCCGAAGAACGTTTTCCAATGATGAGCACTTTTAAAGTTCTGCTATGTGGCGCGGTATT
ATCCCGTATTGACGCCGGGCAAGAGCAACTCGGTCGCCGCATACACTATTCTCAGAATGACTTGGTTGAG
TACTCACCAGTCACAGAAAAGCATCTTACGGATGGCATGACAGTAAGAGAATTATGCAGTGCTGCCATAA
CCATGAGTGATAACACTGCGGCCAACTTACTTCTGACAACGATCGGAGGACCGAAGGAGCTAACCGCTTT
TTTGCACAACATGGGGGATCATGTAACTCGCCTTGATCGTTGGGAACCGGAGCTGAATGAAGCCATACCA
AACGACGAGCGTGACACCACGATGCCTGTAGCAATGGCAACAACGTTGCGCAAACTATTAACTGGCGAAC
TACTTACTCTAGCTTCCCGGCAACAATTAATAGACTGGATGGAGGCGGATAAAGTTGCAGGACCACTTCT
GCGCTCGGCCCTTCCGGCTGGCTGGTTTATTGCTGATAAATCTGGAGCCGGTGAGCGTGGGTCTCGCGGT
ATCATTGCAGCACTGGGGCCAGATGGTAAGCCCTCCCGTATCGTAGTTATCTACACGACGGGGAGTCAGG
CAACTATGGATGAACGAAATAGACAGATCGCTGAGATAGGTGCCTCACTGATTAAGCATTGGTAACTGTC
AGACCAAGTTTACTCATATATACTTTAGATTGATTTAAAACTTCATTTTTAATTTAAAAGGATCTAGGTG
AAGATCCTTTTTGATAATCTCATGACCAAAATCCCTTAACGTGAGTTTTCGTTCCACTGAGCGTCAGACC
CCGTAGAAAAGATCAAAGGATCTTCTTGAGATCCTTTTTTTCTGCGCGTAATCTGCTGCTTGCAAACAAA
AAAACCACCGCTACCAGCGGTGGTTTGTTTGCCGGATCAAGAGCTACCAACTCTTTTTCCGAAGGTAACT
GGCTTCAGCAGAGCGCAGATACCAAATACTGTTCTTCTAGTGTAGCCGTAGTTAGGCCACCACTTCAAGA
ACTCTGTAGCACCGCCTACATACCTCGCTCTGCTAATCCTGTTACCAGTGGCTGCTGCCAGTGGCGATAA
GTCGTGTCTTACCGGGTTGGACTCAAGACGATAGTTACCGGATAAGGCGCAGCGGTCGGGCTGAACGGGG
GGTTCGTGCACACAGCCCAGCTTGGAGCGAACGACCTACACCGAACTGAGATACCTACAGCGTGAGCTAT
GAGAAAGCGCCACGCTTCCCGAAGGGAGAAAGGCGGACAGGTATCCGGTAAGCGGCAGGGTCGGAACAGG
AGAGCGCACGAGGGAGCTTCCAGGGGGAAACGCCTGGTATCTTTATAGTCCTGTCGGGTTTCGCCACCTC
TGACTTGAGCGTCGATTTTTGTGATGCTCGTCAGGGGGGCGGAGCCTATGGAAAAACGCCAGCAACGCGG
CCTTTTTACGGTTCCTGGCCTTTTGCTGGCCTTTTGCTCACATGTTCTTTCCTGCGTTATCCCCTGATTC
TGTGGATAACCGTATTACCGCCTTTGAGTGAGCTGATACCGCTCGCCGCAGCCGAACGACCGAGCGCAGC
GAGTCAGTGAGCGAGGAAGCGGAAGAGCGCCCAATACGCAAACCGCCTCTCCCCGCGCGTTGGCCGATTC
ATTAATGCAGCTGGCACGACAGGTTTCCCGACTGGAAAGCGGGCAGTGAGCGCAACGCAATTAATGTGAG
TTAGCTCACTCATTAGGCACCCCAGGCTTTACACTTTATGCTTCCGGCTCGTATGTTGTGTGGAATTGTG
AGCGGATAACAATTTCACACAGGAAACAGCTATGACCATGATTACGCCAAGCGCGCAATTAACCCTCACT
AAAGGGAACAAAAGCTGGAGCTCCACCGCGGTGGCGGCCGCTCTAGAACTAGTGGCGGCGTTAGTATCGA
ATCGACAGCAGTATAGCGACCAGCATTCACATACGATTGACGCATGATATTACTTTCTGCGCACTTAACT
TCGCATCTGGGCAGATGATGTCGAGGCGAAAAAAAATATAAATCACGCTAACATTTGATTAAAATAGAAC
AACTACAATATAAAAAAACTATACAAATGACAAGTTCTTGAAAACAAGAATCTTTTTATTGTCAGTACTG
ATTAGAAAAACTCATCGAGCATCAAATGAAACTGCAATTTATTCATATCAGGATTATCAATACCATATTT
TTGAAAAAGCCGTTTCTGTAATGAAGGAGAAAACTCACCGAGGCAGTTCCATAGGATGGCAAGATCCTGG
TATCGGTCTGCGATTCCGACTCGTCCAACATCAATACAACCTATTAATTTCCCCTCGTCAAAAATAAGGT
TATCAAGTGAGAAATCACCATGAGTGACGACTGAATCCGGTGAGAATGGCAAAAGCTTATGCATTTCTTT
CCAGACTTGTTCAACAGGCCAGCCATTACGCTCGTCATCAAAATCACTCGCATCAACCAAACCGTTATTC
ATTCGTGATTGCGCCTGAGCGAGACGAAATACGCGATCGCTGTTAAAAGGACAATTACAAACAGGAATCG
AATGCAACCGGCGCAGGAACACTGCCAGCGCATCAACAATATTTTCACCTGAATCAGGATATTCTTCTAA
TACCTGGAATGCTGTTTTGCCGGGGATCGCAGTGGTGAGTAACCATGCATCATCAGGAGTACGGATAAAA
TGCTTGATGGTCGGAAGAGGCATAAATTCCGTCAGCCAGTTTAGTCTGACCATCTCATCTGTAACATCAT
TGGCAACGCTACCTTTGCCATGTTTCAGAAACAACTCTGGCGCATCGGGCTTCCCATACAATCGATAGAT
TGTCGCACCTGATTGCCCGACATTATCGCGAGCCCATTTATACCCATATAAATCAGCATCCATGTTGGAA
TTTAATCGCGGCCTCGAAACGTGAGTCTTTTCCTTACCCATGGTTGTTTATGTTCGGATGTGATGTGAGA
ACTGTATCCTAGCAAGATTTTAAAAGGAAGTATATGAAAGAAGAACCTCAGTGGCAAATCCTAACCTTTT
ATATTTCTCTACAGGGGCGCGGCGTGGGGACAATTCAACGCGTCTGTGAGGGGAGCGTTTCCCTGCTCGC
AGGTCTGCAGCGAGGAGCCGTAATTTTTGCTTCGCGCCGTGCGGCCATCAAAATGTATGGATGCAAATGA
TTATACATGGGGATGTATGGGCTAAATGTACGGGCGACAGTCACATCATGCCCCTGAGCTGCGCACGTCA
AGACTGTCAAGGAGGGTATTCTGGGCCTCCATGTCGCTGGCCGGGTGACCTTTGAAAGATGATACTCTTT
ATTTCTAGACAGTTATATATTAACCCAGCCCAGGCTTGCCCAGTCTGTGGCCCTCGTGGGCCAGCAGCCA
CTCTTTCACGGCGAGCCCGCCCAGGTAGGGCCCCACGTCGCTGTCGCCCTGCACCACCCGGTGGCAGGGG
ATCAGAATGGGCACGGGATTTCCGTCCAGGGCGGTGTTCACGGCGGCGGTGGCGGCGGGATTGCCCACCA
GGGCGGCCAGGTGGCTCTCGCTGATGACCTCTCCGAACTTCACCACTTTCAGCAGTTTCCACAGCACCTG
GCGGGTAAAGCTCTCCTGCTGGAACACTGGGTGGTGCAGGGCTGGCACAGGGAACTCCTCGATGGCCTCA
GGCTGGTGAAAGTAGGCGTTGAGCCAGGCGGTGGCCTGGATCAGTGGCTCTGGTCCGCCCAGCACGGCGG
CTGGGGCAGGCACTTCCACGGCGTCGGCGGCAGATGTTCCTTTGCCCAGGAAGATGATACGGTGCAGGCC
CTGTTCGCACCCAGACAGTTCCAGCTTGCCCAGAGGGCTATCCAGGGTGGTGCGCTTCATTTCGCAGTCT
TTGTCCATAGAACCAGATCCACCTGAACCGCACTGAGCAGCGTAATCTGGAACGTCATATGGATAGGATC
CTGCATAGTCCGGGACGTCATAGGGATAGCCCGCATAGTCAGGAACATCGTATGGGTAAAAGATGTTAAT
TAACCCGGGGATCCGTCGACCCGATATCAAGCTTATCGATACCGTCGACCTCGAGGGGGGGCCCGGTACC
CAATTCGCCCTATAGTGAGTCGTATTACGCGCGCTCACTGGCCGTCGTTTTACAACGTCGTGACTGGGAA
AACCCTGGCGTTACCCAACTTAATCGCCTTGCAGCACATCCCCCTTTCGCCAGCTGGCGTAATAGCGAAG
AGGCCCGCACCGATCGCCCTTCCCAACAGTTGCGCAGCCTGAATGGCGAATGGG
[124 nt withheld, positions 4605-4728]
C
[91 nt withheld, positions 4730-4820]
A
[49 nt withheld, positions 4822-4870]
CCTTTGACGTTGGAGTCCACGTTCTTT
[37 nt withheld, positions 4898-4934]
ACCCTATCTCGGTCTATTCTTTTGATTTATAAGGGATTTTGCCGATTTCGGCCTATTGGTTAAAAAATGA
GCTGATTTAACAAAAATTTAACGCGAATTTTAACAAAATATTAACGCTTACAATTTAGGTGGCACTTTTC
GG
